>Addgene plasmid #186534 | LifeAct-LSSmGFP | addgene full sequence | sequence record 368226 | Addgene NGS Result
TGCATTAGTTATTAATAGTAATCAATTACGGGGTCATTAGTTCATAGCCCATATATGGAGTTCCGCGTTA
CATAACTTACGGTAAATGGCCCGCCTGGCTGACCGCCCAACGACCCCCGCCCATTGACGTCAATAATGAC
GTATGTTCCCATAGTAACGCCAATAGGGACTTTCCATTGACGTCAATGGGTGGAGTATTTACGGTAAACT
GCCCACTTGGCAGTACATCAAGTGTATCATATGCCAAGTACGCCCCCTATTGACGTCAATGACGGTAAAT
GGCCCGCCTGGCATTATGCCCAGTACATGACCTTATGGGACTTTCCTACTTGGCAGTACATCTACGTATT
AGTCATCGCTATTACCATGGTGATGCGGTTTTGGCAGTACATCAATGGGCGTGGATAGCGGTTTGACTCA
CGGGGATTTCCAAGTCTCCACCCCATTGACGTCAATGGGAGTTTGTTTTGGCACCAAAATCAACGGGACT
TTCCAAAATGTCGTAACAACTCCGCCCCATTGACGCAAATGGGCGGTAGGCGTGTACGGTGGGAGGTCTA
TATAAGCAGAGCTGGTTTAGTGAACCGTCAGATCCGCTAGCGCTACCGGACTCAGATCTCGAGCTCAAGC
TTCGAATTCCACCATGGGCGTGGCCGACCTGATCAAGAAGTTCGAGAGCATCAGCAAGGAGGAGGGGGAT
CCACCGGTCGCCACCATGGTGAGCAAGGGCGAGGAGCTGTTCACCGGGGTGGTGCCCATCCTGGTCGAGC
TGGACGGCGACGTAAACGGCCACAAGTTCAGCGTCCGCGGCGAGGGCGAGGGCGATGCCACCAACGGCAA
ACTGTCCCTGAAGCTCATCTCCACCACCGGCAAGCTGCCCGTGCCCTGGCCCACCCTCGTGACCACCTTA
AGCTACGGCCAGATGGTGTTCGCCCGCTACCCTGACAACATGAAGCAGCACGACTTCTTCAAGTCCGCCA
TGCCCGAAGGCTACGTCCAGGAGCGCACCATCTCTTTCGAGGACGACGGTTACTACAAGACCCGCGCCGA
GGTGAAGTTCGAGGGCGACACCCTGGTGAACCGCATCGTGCTGAAGGGCATCGACTTCAAGGAGGACGGC
AACATCCTGGGGCACAACCTGGAGTACAACTTCAACAGCCACAACGTCTATATCACGGCCGACAAGCAGA
AGAACGGCATCAAGGCTAACTTCAAGATCCGCCACAACGTTGAGGACGGCGGCGTGCAGCTCGCCGACCA
CTACCAGCAGAACACCCCCATCGGCGACGGCCCCGTGCTGCTGCCCGACAACCACTACCTGAGCATCCAG
TCCAAGCTGAGCAAAGACCCCAACGAGAAGCGCGATCACATGGTCCTGAAGGAGAGGGTGACCGCCGCCG
GGATTACACATGACATGAACGAGCTGTACAAGTAAAGCGGCCGCGACTCTAGATCATAATCAGCCATACC
ACATTTGTAGAGGTTTTACTTGCTTTAAAAAACCTCCCACACCTCCCCCTGAACCTGAAACATAAAATGA
ATGCAATTGTTGTTGTTAACTTGTTTATTGCAGCTTATAATGGTTACAAATAAAGCAATAGCATCACAAA
TTTCACAAATAAAGCATTTTTTTCACTGCATTCTAGTTGTGGTTTGTCCAAACTCATCAATGTATCTTAA
GGCGTAAATTGTAAGCGTTAATATTTTGTTAAAATTCGCGTTAAATTTTTGTTAAATCAGCTCATTTTTT
AACCAATAGGCCGAAATCGGCAAAATCCCTTATAAATCAAAAGAATAGACCGAGATAGGGT
[37 nt withheld, positions 1812-1848]
AAAGAACGTGGACTCCAACGTCAAAGG
[49 nt withheld, positions 1876-1924]
T
[91 nt withheld, positions 1926-2016]
G
[124 nt withheld, positions 2018-2141]
CAGGTGGCACTTTTCGGGGAAATGTGCGCGGAACCCCTATTTGTTTATTTTTCTAAATACATTCAAATAT
GTATCCGCTCATGAGACAATAACCCTGATAAATGCTTCAATAATATTGAAAAAGGAAGAGTCCTGAGGCG
GAAAGAACCAGCTGTGGAATGTGTGTCAGTTAGGGTGTGGAAAGTCCCCAGGCTCCCCAGCAGGCAGAAG
TATGCAAAGCATGCATCTCAATTAGTCAGCAACCAGGTGTGGAAAGTCCCCAGGCTCCCCAGCAGGCAGA
AGTATGCAAAGCATGCATCTCAATTAGTCAGCAACCATAGTCCCGCCCCTAACTCCGCCCATCCCGCCCC
TAACTCCGCCCAGTTCCGCCCATTCTCCGCCCCATGGCTGACTAATTTTTTTTATTTATGCAGAGGCCGA
GGCCGCCTCGGCCTCTGAGCTATTCCAGAAGTAGTGAGGAGGCTTTTTTGGAGGCCTAGGCTTTTGCAAA
GATCGATCAAGAGACAGGATGAGGATCGTTTCGCATGATTGAACAAGATGGATTGCACGCAGGTTCTCCG
GCCGCTTGGGTGGAGAGGCTATTCGGCTATGACTGGGCACAACAGACAATCGGCTGCTCTGATGCCGCCG
TGTTCCGGCTGTCAGCGCAGGGGCGCCCGGTTCTTTTTGTCAAGACCGACCTGTCCGGTGCCCTGAATGA
ACTGCAAGACGAGGCAGCGCGGCTATCGTGGCTGGCCACGACGGGCGTTCCTTGCGCAGCTGTGCTCGAC
GTTGTCACTGAAGCGGGAAGGGACTGGCTGCTATTGGGCGAAGTGCCGGGGCAGGATCTCCTGTCATCTC
ACCTTGCTCCTGCCGAGAAAGTATCCATCATGGCTGATGCAATGCGGCGGCTGCATACGCTTGATCCGGC
TACCTGCCCATTCGACCACCAAGCGAAACATCGCATCGAGCGAGCACGTACTCGGATGGAAGCCGGTCTT
GTCGATCAGGATGATCTGGACGAAGAGCATCAGGGGCTCGCGCCAGCCGAACTGTTCGCCAGGCTCAAGG
CGAGCATGCCCGACGGCGAGGATCTCGTCGTGACCCATGGCGATGCCTGCTTGCCGAATATCATGGTGGA
AAATGGCCGCTTTTCTGGATTCATCGACTGTGGCCGGCTGGGTGTGGCGGACCGCTATCAGGACATAGCG
TTGGCTACCCGTGATATTGCTGAAGAGCTTGGCGGCGAATGGGCTGACCGCTTCCTCGTGCTTTACGGTA
TCGCCGCTCCCGATTCGCAGCGCATCGCCTTCTATCGCCTTCTTGACGAGTTCTTCTGAGCGGGACTCTG
GGGTTCGAAATGACCGACCAAGCGACGCCCAACCTGCCATCACGAGATTTCGATTCCACCGCCGCCTTCT
ATGAAAGGTTGGGCTTCGGAATCGTTTTCCGGGACGCCGGCTGGATGATCCTCCAGCGCGGGGATCTCAT
GCTGGAGTTCTTCGCCCACCCTAGGGGGAGGCTAACTGAAACACGGAAGGAGACAATACCGGAAGGAACC
CGCGCTATGACGGCAATAAAAAGACAGAATAAAACGCACGGTGTTGGGTCGTTTGTTCATAAACGCGGGG
TTCGGTCCCAGGGCTGGCACTCTGTCGATACCCCACCGAGACCCCATTGGGGCCAATACGCCCGCGTTTC
TTCCTTTTCCCCACCCCACCCCCCAAGTTCGGGTGAAGGCCCAGGGCTCGCAGCCAACGTCGGGGCGGCA
GGCCCTGCCATAGCCTCAGGTTACTCATATATACTTTAGATTGATTTAAAACTTCATTTTTAATTTAAAA
GGATCTAGGTGAAGATCCTTTTTGATAATCTCATGACCAAAATCCCTTAACGTGAGTTTTCGTTCCACTG
AGCGTCAGACCCCGTAGAAAAGATCAAAGGATCTTCTTGAGATCCTTTTTTTCTGCGCGTAATCTGCTGC
TTGCAAACAAAAAAACCACCGCTACCAGCGGTGGTTTGTTTGCCGGATCAAGAGCTACCAACTCTTTTTC
CGAAGGTAACTGGCTTCAGCAGAGCGCAGATACCAAATACTGTTCTTCTAGTGTAGCCGTAGTTAGGCCA
CCACTTCAAGAACTCTGTAGCACCGCCTACATACCTCGCTCTGCTAATCCTGTTACCAGTGGCTGCTGCC
AGTGGCGATAAGTCGTGTCTTACCGGGTTGGACTCAAGACGATAGTTACCGGATAAGGCGCAGCGGTCGG
GCTGAACGGGGGGTTCGTGCACACAGCCCAGCTTGGAGCGAACGACCTACACCGAACTGAGATACCTACA
GCGTGAGCTATGAGAAAGCGCCACGCTTCCCGAAGGGAGAAAGGCGGACAGGTATCCGGTAAGCGGCAGG
GTCGGAACAGGAGAGCGCACGAGGGAGCTTCCAGGGGGAAACGCCTGGTATCTTTATAGTCCTGTCGGGT
TTCGCCACCTCTGACTTGAGCGTCGATTTTTGTGATGCTCGTCAGGGGGGCGGAGCCTATGGAAAAACGC
CAGCAACGCGGCCTTTTTACGGTTCCTGGCCTTTTGCTGGCCTTTTGCTCACATGTTCTTTCCTGCGTTA
TCCCCTGATTCTGTGGATAACCGTATTACCGCCA
Features (pLannotate 1.2.2; 15 found; start..end, strand, type, name):
     66..369     +  enhancer       CMV enhancer: human cytomegalovirus immediate early enhancer
    370..573     +  promoter       CMV promoter: human cytomegalovirus (CMV) immediate early promoter
    596..639     +  misc_feature   MCS (fragment): multiple cloning site
    644..715     +  CDS            ABP140 (fragment): AB140_YEAST - Also known as TRM140. Experimental evidence at protein level: Swiss-Prot protein existence level 1. S-adenosyl-L-methionine-dependent methyltransferase that mediates N(3)-methylcytidine modification of residue 32 of the tRNA anticodon loop of tRNA(Thr) and tRNA(Ser). Binds F-actin and shows weak F-actin cross-linking activity. From Saccharomyces cerevisiae (strain ATCC 204508 / S288c) (Baker's yeast).
    716..1435    +  CDS            mGreenLantern: monomeric GFP derivative that displays exceptionally high brightness in cells (Campbell et al., 2020)
   1452..1535    +  CDS            large T antigen (fragment): large T antigen from SV40 (simian virus 40)
   1558..1679    +  polyA_signal   SV40 poly(A) signal: SV40 polyadenylation signal
   1713..2141    -  rep_origin     f1 ori (sequence partly withheld): f1 bacteriophage origin of replication; arrow indicates direction of (+) strand synthesis
   2168..2272    +  promoter       AmpR promoter: bla
   2274..2631    +  promoter       SV40 promoter: SV40 enhancer and early promoter
   2666..3460    +  CDS            NeoR/KanR: aminoglycoside phosphotransferase from Tn5; aph(3')-II (or nptII); confers resistance to neomycin, kanamycin, and G418 (Geneticin®)
   3481..3633    +  CDS            ble (fragment): BLE_KLEPN - Experimental evidence at protein level: Swiss-Prot protein existence level 1. Binding protein with a strong affinity to the bleomycin family of antibiotics. Binds to CL990; an antimitotic-antibiotic compound. From Klebsiella pneumoniae.
   3692..3739    +  polyA_signal   HSV TK poly(A) signal: herpes simplex virus thymidine kinase polyadenylation signal (Cole and Stacy, 1985)
   3830..3846    -  polyA_signal   bGH poly(A) signal (fragment): bovine growth hormone polyadenylation signal
   4068..4656    +  rep_origin     ori: high-copy-number ColE1/pMB1/pBR322/pUC origin of replication
