[The description below was written by a language model from this plasmid's Addgene catalogue record and pLannotate feature annotations shown in this document.]
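Description:
LifeAct-LSSmGFP is a mammalian expression plasmid built on the pmTurquoise2-N1 backbone, an N1-style vector in which the original fluorescent protein has been replaced by LSSmGFP between the retained BshTI and NotI sites. It is maintained in E. coli at high copy from a ColE1/pUC-type origin and also carries an f1 phage origin. A single NeoR/KanR (Tn5 aminoglycoside phosphotransferase) gene serves both hosts: the bacterial bla-type promoter drives it for kanamycin selection, while the adjacent SV40 enhancer/early promoter and the HSV TK polyadenylation signal allow G418 selection of transfected mammalian cells. The short ble, bGH poly(A) and SV40 large T antigen matches in the automated annotation are fragments and appear to be residual backbone sequence rather than functional parts.

The expression cassette consists of the human CMV immediate-early enhancer and promoter, a remnant of the multiple cloning site, the fusion open reading frame, and an SV40 poly(A) signal. The reading frame begins with LifeAct, a short F-actin-binding peptide derived from yeast Abp140 (annotated as an ABP140 fragment), fused to the N terminus of the 720 bp synthetic LSSmGFP coding sequence. LSSmGFP is recorded as hfYFP carrying T43S, G65S, L68Q, H77N, K140N, Y203I and V206K; the annotation tool labels it mGreenLantern, presumably its closest database match. It is a large-Stokes-shift green protein excited near 400 nm and emitting near 510 nm. The construct is intended to target this fluorophore to filamentous actin, allowing visualization of the actin cytoskeleton in mammalian cells and demonstration of the protein's performance as a fusion tag in microscopy.
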