Addgene plasmid #186534: LifeAct-LSSmGFP
Purpose: Localization of LSSmGFP fluorescent protein (ex/em = 400/510 nm) to actin
Depositing lab: Gregory Petsko. Depositing organization: Cornell University. Publication: Chemically stable fluorescent proteins for advanced microscopy. Campbell BC, Paez-Segala MG, Looger LL, Petsko GA, Liu CF. Nat Methods. 2022 Nov 7. pii: 10.1038/s41592-022-01660-7. doi: 10.1038/s41592-022-01660-7. PubMed 36344833.
Backbone
  Vector backbone: pmTurquoise2-N1
  Vector type: Mammalian Expression
  Selectable markers: Neomycin (select with G418)
Growth in bacteria
  Bacterial resistance: Kanamycin, 50 μg/mL
  Growth temperature: 37°C
  Growth strain: DH5alpha
  Copy number: High Copy
Gene/Insert
  Gene/Insert name: LSSmGFP
  Species: Synthetic
  Insert size (bp): 720
  Mutation: hfYFP-T43S/G65S/L68Q/H77N/K140N/Y203I/V206K
  Promoter: CMV
  Tag / fusion protein: LifeAct (N terminal on insert)
  Cloning method: Restriction Enzyme; 5′ cloning site BshTI (not destroyed); 3′ cloning site NotI (not destroyed)
  Sequencing primers: 5′ CMV Forward (CGCAAATGGGCGGTAGGCGTG); 3′ SV40pA-R (GAAATTTGTGATGCTATTGC)
Terms and licenses: Academic/Nonprofit Terms; Industry Terms: Not Available to Industry
Depositor comments: 400 nm excitation, 510 nm emission.
How to cite: LifeAct-LSSmGFP was a gift from Gregory Petsko (Addgene plasmid # 186534 ; http://n2t.net/addgene:186534 ; RRID:Addgene_186534)
